>Addgene plasmid #39489 | pcDNA3-myc-p110α_wt | addgene partial sequence | sequence record 51033 | CMV-F 5'-CGCAAATGGGCGGTAGGCGTG-3'
GCGACTCTCTGGCTACTAGAGACCCACTGCTTACTGGCTTATCGAAATTAATACGACTCACTATAGGGAG
ACCCAAGCTTGGTACCGAGCTCGGATCCGAACAATGCCTCCAAGACCATCATCAGGTGAACTGTGGGGCA
TCCACTTGATGCCCCCAAGAATCCTAGTAGAATGTTTACTACCAAATGGGATGATAGTGACTTTAGAATG
CCTCCGTGAGGCTACGTTAATAACGATAAAGCATGAACTATTTAAAGAAGCAAGAAAATACCCTCTCCAT
CAACTTCTTCAAGATGAATCTTCTTACATTTTCGTAAGTGTTACCCAAGAAGCAGAAAGGGAAGAATTTT
TTGATGAAACAAGACGACTTTGTGACCTTCGGCTTTTTCAACCCTTTTTAAAAGTAATTGAACCAGTAGG
CAACCGTGAAGAAAAGATCCTCAATCGAGAAATTGGTTTTGCTATCGGCATGCCAGTGTGTGAATTCGAT
ATGGTTAAAGATCCAGAAGTACAGGACTTCCGAAGAAATATTCTCAATGTTTGTAAAGAAGCTGTGGATC
TTAGGGATCTTAATTCACCTCATAGTAGAGCAATGTATGTTTATCCTCCAAATGTAGAATCTTCACCAGA
ACTGCCAAAGCACATATATAATAAATTGGATAAAGGGCAAATAATAGTGGTGATTTGGGTAATAGTTTCT
CCAAATAATGACAAACAGAAGTATACTCTGAAAATCAACCATGACTGTGTGCCAGAACAAGTAATTGCTG
AAGCAATCAGGAAAAAAACTCGAAGTATGTTGCTATCATCTGAACAACTAAAACTCTGTGTTTTAGAATA
TCAGGGCAAGTATATTTTAAAAGTGTGTGGATGTGATGAATACTTCCTAGAAAAATATCCTCTGAGTCAG
TA
