>Addgene plasmid #39489 | pcDNA3-myc-p110α_wt | addgene partial sequence | sequence record 51616 | SP6 5'-ATTTAGGTGACACTATAG-3'
GTGATGGATGCCGGGATCCTCATAGATCCTCCTCCGATATGAGTTTCTGTTCAGGGTTCAAAGCATGCTG
CTTAATTGTGTGGAAGATCCAATCCATTTTTGTTGTCCAGCCACCATGGTGTGCATCATTCATTTGTTTC
ATGAAATACTCCAAAGCCTCTTGCTCAGTTTTATCTAAAGCTAGGGTCTTTCGAATGTATGCAATATCAT
CAAAAGATTGCAGTTCTGGCATTCCAGAGCCAAGCATCATTGAGAAAAGATTTATGAAGAGATTGGCATG
CTGCCGAATAGCTAGATAAGCCTTGTAACACATCTCCTGAAACCTCTCAAATTCTCTTGTCTTTGTGCAT
TCTTGGGCTCCTTTACTAATCACTATTAAGAAATCTTGTGTCAAAACAAACGGCACGCGCTCTCGTTTAT
AACCAAATTTTTTCTTCTTGTGATCCAAAAAGTGTCCAAAATCTATATGAAACAGTTGTCCATCATCTTT
AACCATGATATTACTATTGTGACGATCTCCAATTCCCAAAATGAAGGTGGCAACACAATATCCAGCACAT
GATCGTGTAAACAAATCGATGGCCGCATCATATATTTCCCCCTTGTTCTTGTCTTTGAGCCACTGATGGA
GTGTGTGGCTGTTAAACTGCAGTGCACCTTTCAGGCCTCCTTTACACTGAATCTGCATTATAGTGTGAGA
ATTTCTCACCACCTCGATAAGTCCCACACAGTCACCGATTGACAGACATCCATAAGGTAACATTCGAAGA
TCAAGACCTTGATTTTGCCAGATATTTTCCATAATGCGAATAATCTGAAGGGTTAGCATATCTTGCCGTA
AATCATCCCCATTTTTAAAGATGATCTCATTGTTCTGAAAGAGTAATTCTGACATGATGTCTGGGTTCTC
CCAATTCAACCACAGTGGCCTTTTTGCAGAAGACATAATTCGACACTCTTCAAGCCTGA
