[The description below was written by a language model from this plasmid's Addgene catalogue record.]
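Description:
pcDNA3-myc-p110α_wt is a mammalian expression plasmid built on the commercial pcDNA3 backbone and carrying the wild-type catalytic subunit of class IA phosphoinositide 3-kinase, p110α (PIK3CA), of bovine origin. The coding sequence was inserted by restriction cloning into a BamHI site, which remains intact on both sides of the insert, so the fragment can be excised again with that single enzyme. Expression is driven by the strong constitutive CMV promoter. The record lists a myc epitope tag fused at the C terminus of the insert, which allows the exogenous protein to be detected or immunoprecipitated with anti-myc antibodies and distinguished from endogenous p110α.

The plasmid is maintained at high copy number in E. coli under ampicillin selection. In mammalian cells, the backbone's neomycin resistance marker permits selection of stable transfectants with G418, although the vector is equally suited to transient transfection. No feature table is provided, so details of the backbone elements beyond those in the catalogue fields, such as the polyadenylation signal or origins, are not stated in the record. An SP6 site downstream of the insert is implied by the listed sequencing primer.

The associated work concerns activation of PI 3-kinase through interaction with Ras and through point mutation. The "wt" designation suggests this construct serves as the wild-type reference for comparison with mutant forms of p110α. Typical applications would include overexpressing p110α in cultured cells to study PI 3-kinase signalling, lipid kinase activity and binding to regulators such as Ras.
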