Addgene plasmid #39489: pcDNA3-myc-p110α_wt
Depositing lab: Julian Downward. Depositing organization: Cancer Research UK. Publication: Activation of phosphoinositide 3-kinase by interaction with Ras and by point mutation. Rodriguez-Viciana P, Warne PH, Vanhaesebroeck B, Waterfield MD, Downward J. EMBO J. 1996 May 15;15(10):2442-51. PubMed 8665852.
Backbone
  Vector backbone: pcDNA3
  Backbone manufacturer: Invitrogen
  Vector type: Mammalian Expression
  Selectable markers: Neomycin (select with G418)
Growth in bacteria
  Bacterial resistance: Ampicillin, 100 μg/mL
  Growth temperature: 37°C
  Growth strain: DH5alpha
  Copy number: High Copy
Gene/Insert
  Gene/Insert name: p110 (alt name: PIK3CA)
  Species: B. taurus (bovine)
  GenBank ID: M93252
  Entrez Gene: PIK3CA
  Promoter: CMV
  Tag / fusion protein: myc (C terminal on insert)
  Cloning method: Restriction Enzyme; 5′ cloning site BamHI (not destroyed); 3′ cloning site BamHI (not destroyed)
  Sequencing primers: 5′ CMV-F; 3′ SP6
Terms and licenses: Academic/Nonprofit Terms; Industry Terms: Not Available to Industry
How to cite: pcDNA3-myc-p110α_wt was a gift from Julian Downward (Addgene plasmid # 39489 ; http://n2t.net/addgene:39489 ; RRID:Addgene_39489)
